Addgene plasmid #52022: MET-bio-His
Purpose: Expresses full-length Hepatocyte growth factor receptor precursor ectodomain in mammalian cells. C-terminal rat Cd4d3+4 tag, biotinylation sequence and His tag.
Depositing lab: Gavin Wright. Depositing organization: Wellcome Sanger Institute. Publication: A human platelet receptor protein microarray identifies FcepsilonR1alpha as an activating PEAR1 ligand. Sun Y, Vandenbriele C, Kauskot A, Verhamme P, Hoylaerts MF, Wright GJ. Mol Cell Proteomics. 2015 Feb 23. pii: mcp.M114.046946. 10.1074/mcp.M114.046946 PubMed 25713122.
Backbone
  Vector backbone: pTT3
  Backbone manufacturer: Yves Durocher, NRC
  Backbone size w/o insert (bp): 6618
  Total vector size (bp): 9419
  Modifications to backbone: Rat CD4 d3+4, enzymatic biotinylation sequence, linker and His tag (CD4d3+4-BioLHis).
  Vector type: Mammalian Expression
Growth in bacteria
  Bacterial resistance: Ampicillin, 100 μg/mL
  Growth temperature: 37°C
  Growth strain: Top10
  Copy number: High Copy
Gene/Insert
  Gene/Insert name: MET (alt name: Hepatocyte growth factor receptor precursor)
  Species: H. sapiens (human)
  Insert size (bp): 2801
  Entrez Gene: MET (a.k.a. AUTS9, DA11, DFNB97, HGFR, RCCP2, c-Met)
  Promoter: CMV
  Tag / fusion protein: rat CD4 d3+4 (C terminal on backbone); enzymatic biotinylation sequence (C terminal on backbone); His tag (C terminal on backbone)
  Cloning method: Restriction Enzyme; 5′ cloning site NotI (not destroyed); 3′ cloning site AscI (not destroyed)
  Sequencing primers: 5′ CMV-fwd
Resource information
  A portion of this plasmid was derived from a plasmid made by: Insert was chemically synthesised.
Terms and licenses: Academic/Nonprofit Terms; Industry Terms: Not Available to Industry
Depositor comments: Article ref 71
How to cite: MET-bio-His was a gift from Gavin Wright (Addgene plasmid # 52022 ; http://n2t.net/addgene:52022 ; RRID:Addgene_52022)
