[The description below was written by a language model from this plasmid's Addgene catalogue record and the feature table of its GenBank file.]
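Description:
MET-bio-His is a 9.4 kb mammalian expression plasmid built on the pTT3 backbone. It is designed to produce the entire extracellular region of the human hepatocyte growth factor receptor (MET, c-Met) as a tagged recombinant ectodomain in mammalian cells. The roughly 2.8 kb ectodomain coding sequence was chemically synthesised and cloned between NotI and AscI sites, both of which remain intact. Transcription is driven by the human cytomegalovirus immediate-early enhancer and promoter. A binding site for a synthetic-intron primer lies downstream of the promoter, suggesting an intron in the 5′ leader, and a rabbit beta-globin polyadenylation signal terminates the message.

The backbone was modified so that the insert is fused at its C terminus to a three-part tag. The first part is domains 3 and 4 of rat CD4, which can act as a spacer and a common epitope. It is followed by a peptide substrate for enzymatic biotinylation, then a linker and a 6xHis tag. The biotinylation sequence allows capture of the protein on streptavidin-coated surfaces, and the His tag permits metal-affinity purification. These features fit the associated publication, in which platelet receptor ectodomains were arrayed to screen for extracellular receptor–ligand interactions.

In E. coli the plasmid is maintained at high copy through a ColE1/pUC-type origin and selected with ampicillin via the beta-lactamase gene. Residual lac promoter and operator sequences from the cloning vector are also present. The feature table annotates the 6xHis tag but not the MET, CD4 or biotinylation segments, and a long stretch after the polyadenylation signal is left unannotated.
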