LOCUS       Exported 9419 bp ds-DNA circular SYN 12-MAY-2021
DEFINITION  Expresses full-length Hepatocyte growth factor receptor precursor
            ectodomain in mammalian cells. C-terminal rat Cd4d3+4 tag,
            biotinylation sequence and His tag..
ACCESSION   .
VERSION     .
KEYWORDS    MET-bio-His
SOURCE      synthetic DNA construct
  ORGANISM  synthetic DNA construct
REFERENCE   1 (bases 1 to 9419)
  AUTHORS   Sun Y, Vandenbriele C, Kauskot A, Verhamme P, Hoylaerts MF, Wright
            GJ
  TITLE     A human platelet receptor protein microarray identifies
            FcepsilonR1alpha as an activating PEAR1 ligand.
  JOURNAL   Mol Cell Proteomics. 2015 Feb 23. pii: mcp.M114.046946.
  PUBMED    25713122
REFERENCE   2 (bases 1 to 9419)
  AUTHORS   .
  TITLE     Direct Submission
  JOURNAL   Exported May 12, 2021 from SnapGene Server 1.1.58
            http://www.snapgene.com
FEATURES             Location/Qualifiers
     source          1..9419
                     /organism="synthetic DNA construct"
                     /mol_type="other DNA"
     CDS             644..661
                     /codon_start=1
                     /product="6xHis affinity tag"
                     /label=6xHis
                     /translation="HHHHHH"
     polyA_signal    713..768
                     /label=-beta-globin poly(A) signal
                     /note="rabbit beta-globin polyadenylation signal (Gil and
                     Proudfoot, 1987)"
     primer_bind     complement(767..786)
                     /label=rbglobpA-R
                     /note="Rabbit beta-globin polyA, reverse primer. Also
                     called rb-glob-pA-term-R"
     primer_bind     complement(3004..3022)
                     /label=pBRforEco
                     /note="pBR322 vectors, upsteam of EcoRI site, forward
                     primer"
     promoter        3090..3194
                     /gene="bla"
                     /label=AmpR promoter
     CDS             3195..4055
                     /codon_start=1
                     /gene="bla"
                     /product="beta-lactamase"
                     /label=AmpR
                     /note="confers resistance to ampicillin, carbenicillin, and
                     related antibiotics"
                     /translation="MSIQHFRVALIPFFAAFCLPVFAHPETLVKVKDAEDQLGARVGYI
                     ELDLNSGKILESFRPEERFPMMSTFKVLLCGAVLSRVDAGQEQLGRRIHYSQNDLVEYS
                     PVTEKHLTDGMTVRELCSAAITMSDNTAANLLLTTIGGPKELTAFLHNMGDHVTRLDRW
                     EPELNEAIPNDERDTTMPAAMATTLRKLLTGELLTLASRQQLIDWMEADKVAGPLLRSA
                     LPAGWFIADKSGAGERGSRGIIAALGPDGKPSRIVVIYTTGSQATMDERNRQIAEIGAS
                     LIKHW"
     primer_bind     complement(3413..3432)
                     /label=Amp-R
                     /note="Ampicillin resistance gene, reverse primer"
     rep_origin      4226..4814
                     /direction=RIGHT
                     /label=ori
                     /note="high-copy-number ColE1/pMB1/pBR322/pUC origin of
                     replication"
     primer_bind     4715..4734
                     /label=pBR322ori-F
                     /note="pBR322 origin, forward primer"
     primer_bind     4968..4985
                     /label=L4440
                     /note="L4440 vector, forward primer"
     protein_bind    5102..5123
                     /label=CAP binding site
                     /bound_moiety="E. coli catabolite activator protein"
                     /note="CAP binding activates transcription in the presence
                     of cAMP."
     promoter        5138..5168
                     /label=lac promoter
                     /note="promoter for the E. coli lac operon"
     protein_bind    5176..5192
                     /label=lac operator
                     /bound_moiety="lac repressor encoded by lacI"
                     /note="The lac repressor binds to the lac operator to
                     inhibit transcription in E. coli. This inhibition can be
                     relieved by adding lactose or
                     isopropyl-beta-D-thiogalactopyranoside (IPTG)."
     primer_bind     5181..5203
                     /label=M13/pUC Reverse
                     /note="In lacZ gene"
     primer_bind     5200..5216
                     /label=M13 rev
                     /note="common sequencing primer, one of multiple similar
                     variants"
     primer_bind     5200..5216
                     /label=M13 Reverse
                     /note="In lacZ gene. Also called M13-rev"
     enhancer        5487..5866
                     /label=CMV enhancer
                     /note="human cytomegalovirus immediate early enhancer"
     promoter        5867..6070
                     /label=CMV promoter
                     /note="human cytomegalovirus (CMV) immediate early
                     promoter"
     primer_bind     6021..6041
                     /label=CMV-F
                     /note="Human CMV immediate early promoter, forward primer"
     primer_bind     6067..6091
                     /label=LNCX
                     /note="Human CMV promoter, forward primer"
     primer_bind     6572..6591
                     /label=pMT2-F
                     /note="Synthetic intron, forward primer"
ORIGIN
        1 gtcgacctcc atcacggcct ataagagtga gggggagtca gcggagttct ccttcccact
       61 caaccttgga gaggaaagcc tgcagggaga gttgagatgg aaggcagaga aggctccttc
      121 ttcccagtcc tggatcacct tctccctaaa gaaccaaaag gtgtctgtgc agaagtctac
      181 tagcaacccc aagttccagc tgtccgaaac gctcccactc acccttcaga taccccaggt
      241 ctcccttcag tttgctggtt ctggcaacct gaccctgact ctggacagag ggatactgta
      301 tcaggaagtg aacctggtgg tgatgaaagt gactcagccc gacagcaaca ctttgacctg
      361 tgaggtgatg ggacccacct cacccaagat gagactgatc ttgaagcagg agaatcagga
      421 ggccagggtc tccaggcagg agaaagtgat tcaagtgcag gcccctgaag caggggtgtg
      481 gcaatgtcta ctgagtgaag gtgaagaggt caagatggac tccaagatcc aggttttatc
      541 caaagggttg aattccggca gcctgcacca catcctggac gcccagaaga tgctgtggaa
      601 ccacagggac aggaacctgc ctcctctggc ccctctgggc ccccaccacc atcaccacca
      661 ttgagtctag acacgtgatt aattaaggat cccccgacct cgacctctgg ctaataaagg
      721 aaatttattt tcattgcaat agtgtgttgg aattttttgt gtctctcact cggaaggaca
      781 tatgggaggg caaatcattt ggtcgagatc cctcggagat ctctagctag aggatcgatc
      841 cccgccccgg acgaactaaa cctgactacg acatctctgc cccttcttcg cggggcagtg
      901 catgtaatcc cttcagttgg ttggtacaac ttgccaactg ggccctgttc cacatgtgac
      961 acgggggggg accaaacaca aaggggttct ctgactgtag ttgacatcct tataaatgga
     1021 tgtgcacatt tgccaacact gagtggcttt catcctggag cagactttgc agtctgtgga
     1081 ctgcaacaca acattgcctt tatgtgtaac tcttggctga agctcttaca ccaatgctgg
     1141 gggacatgta cctcccaggg gcccaggaag actacgggag gctacaccaa cgtcaatcag
     1201 aggggcctgt gtagctaccg ataagcggac cctcaagagg gcattagcaa tagtgtttat
     1261 aaggccccct tgttaaccct aaacgggtag catatgcttc ccgggtagta gtatatacta
     1321 tccagactaa ccctaattca atagcatatg ttacccaacg ggaagcatat gctatcgaat
     1381 tagggttagt aaaagggtcc taaggaacag cgatatctcc caccccatga gctgtcacgg
     1441 ttttatttac atggggtcag gattccacga gggtagtgaa ccattttagt cacaagggca
     1501 gtggctgaag atcaaggagc gggcagtgaa ctctcctgaa tcttcgcctg cttcttcatt
     1561 ctccttcgtt tagctaatag aataactgct gagttgtgaa cagtaaggtg tatgtgaggt
     1621 gctcgaaaac aaggtttcag gtgacgcccc cagaataaaa tttggacggg gggttcagtg
     1681 gtggcattgt gctatgacac caatataacc ctcacaaacc ccttgggcaa taaatactag
     1741 tgtaggaatg aaacattctg aatatcttta acaatagaaa tccatggggt ggggacaagc
     1801 cgtaaagact ggatgtccat ctcacacgaa tttatggcta tgggcaacac ataatcctag
     1861 tgcaatatga tactggggtt attaagatgt gtcccaggca gggaccaaga caggtgaacc
     1921 atgttgttac actctatttg taacaagggg aaagagagtg gacgccgaca gcagcggact
     1981 ccactggttg tctctaacac ccccgaaaat taaacggggc tccacgccaa tggggcccat
     2041 aaacaaagac aagtggccac tctttttttt gaaattgtgg agtgggggca cgcgtcagcc
     2101 cccacacgcc gccctgcggt tttggactgt aaaataaggg tgtaataact tggctgattg
     2161 taaccccgct aaccactgcg gtcaaaccac ttgcccacaa aaccactaat ggcaccccgg
     2221 ggaatacctg cataagtagg tgggcgggcc aagatagggg cgcgattgct gcgatctgga
     2281 ggacaaatta cacacacttg cgcctgagcg ccaagcacag ggttgttggt cctcatattc
     2341 acgaggtcgc tgagagcacg gtgggctaat gttgccatgg gtagcatata ctacccaaat
     2401 atctggatag catatgctat cctaatctat atctgggtag cataggctat cctaatctat
     2461 atctgggtag catatgctat cctaatctat atctgggtag tatatgctat cctaatttat
     2521 atctgggtag cataggctat cctaatctat atctgggtag catatgctat cctaatctat
     2581 atctgggtag tatatgctat cctaatctgt atccgggtag catatgctat cctaatagag
     2641 attagggtag tatatgctat cctaatttat atctgggtag catatactac ccaaatatct
     2701 ggatagcata tgctatccta atctatatct gggtagcata tgctatccta atctatatct
     2761 gggtagcata ggctatccta atctatatct gggtagcata tgctatccta atctatatct
     2821 gggtagtata tgctatccta atttatatct gggtagcata ggctatccta atctatatct
     2881 gggtagcata tgctatccta atctatatct gggtagtata tgctatccta atctgtatcc
     2941 gggtagcata tgctatcctc atgataagct gtcaaacatg agaattttct tgaagacgaa
     3001 agggcctcgt gatacgccta tttttatagg ttaatgtcat gataataatg gtttcttaga
     3061 cgtcaggtgg cacttttcgg ggaaatgtgc gcggaacccc tatttgttta tttttctaaa
     3121 tacattcaaa tatgtatccg ctcatgagac aataaccctg ataaatgctt caataatatt
     3181 gaaaaaggaa gagtatgagt attcaacatt tccgtgtcgc ccttattccc ttttttgcgg
     3241 cattttgcct tcctgttttt gctcacccag aaacgctggt gaaagtaaaa gatgctgaag
     3301 atcagttggg tgcacgagtg ggttacatcg aactggatct caacagcggt aagatccttg
     3361 agagttttcg ccccgaagaa cgttttccaa tgatgagcac ttttaaagtt ctgctatgtg
     3421 gcgcggtatt atcccgtgtt gacgccgggc aagagcaact cggtcgccgc atacactatt
     3481 ctcagaatga cttggttgag tactcaccag tcacagaaaa gcatcttacg gatggcatga
     3541 cagtaagaga attatgcagt gctgccataa ccatgagtga taacactgcg gccaacttac
     3601 ttctgacaac gatcggagga ccgaaggagc taaccgcttt tttgcacaac atgggggatc
     3661 atgtaactcg ccttgatcgt tgggaaccgg agctgaatga agccatacca aacgacgagc
     3721 gtgacaccac gatgcctgca gcaatggcaa caacgttgcg caaactatta actggcgaac
     3781 tacttactct agcttcccgg caacaattaa tagactggat ggaggcggat aaagttgcag
     3841 gaccacttct gcgctcggcc cttccggctg gctggtttat tgctgataaa tctggagccg
     3901 gtgagcgtgg gtctcgcggt atcattgcag cactggggcc agatggtaag ccctcccgta
     3961 tcgtagttat ctacacgacg gggagtcagg caactatgga tgaacgaaat agacagatcg
     4021 ctgagatagg tgcctcactg attaagcatt ggtaactgtc agaccaagtt tactcatata
     4081 tactttagat tgatttaaaa cttcattttt aatttaaaag gatctaggtg aagatccttt
     4141 ttgataatct catgaccaaa atcccttaac gtgagttttc gttccactga gcgtcagacc
     4201 ccgtagaaaa gatcaaagga tcttcttgag atcctttttt tctgcgcgta atctgctgct
     4261 tgcaaacaaa aaaaccaccg ctaccagcgg tggtttgttt gccggatcaa gagctaccaa
     4321 ctctttttcc gaaggtaact ggcttcagca gagcgcagat accaaatact gttcttctag
     4381 tgtagccgta gttaggccac cacttcaaga actctgtagc accgcctaca tacctcgctc
     4441 tgctaatcct gttaccagtg gctgctgcca gtggcgataa gtcgtgtctt accgggttgg
     4501 actcaagacg atagttaccg gataaggcgc agcggtcggg ctgaacgggg ggttcgtgca
     4561 cacagcccag cttggagcga acgacctaca ccgaactgag atacctacag cgtgagctat
     4621 gagaaagcgc cacgcttccc gaagggagaa aggcggacag gtatccggta agcggcaggg
     4681 tcggaacagg agagcgcacg agggagcttc cagggggaaa cgcctggtat ctttatagtc
     4741 ctgtcgggtt tcgccacctc tgacttgagc gtcgattttt gtgatgctcg tcaggggggc
     4801 ggagcctatg gaaaaacgcc agcaacgcgg cctttttacg gttcctggcc ttttgctggc
     4861 cttttgctca catgttcttt cctgcgttat cccctgattc tgtggataac cgtattaccg
     4921 cctttgagtg agctgatacc gctcgccgca gccgaacgac cgagcgcagc gagtcagtga
     4981 gcgaggaagc ggaagagcgc ccaatacgca aaccgcctct ccccgcgcgt tggccgattc
     5041 attaatgcag ctggcacgac aggtttcccg actggaaagc gggcagtgag cgcaacgcaa
     5101 ttaatgtgag ttagctcact cattaggcac cccaggcttt acactttatg cttccggctc
     5161 gtatgttgtg tggaattgtg agcggataac aatttcacac aggaaacagc tatgaccatg
     5221 attacgccaa gctctagcta gaggtcgacc aattctcatg tttgacagct tatcatcgca
     5281 gatccgggca acgttgttgc cattgctgca ggcgcagaac tggtaggtat ggaagatcta
     5341 tacattgaat caatattggc aattagccat attagtcatt ggttatatag cataaatcaa
     5401 tattggctat tggccattgc atacgttgta tctatatcat aatatgtaca tttatattgg
     5461 ctcatgtcca atatgaccgc catgttgaca ttgattattg actagttatt aatagtaatc
     5521 aattacgggg tcattagttc atagcccata tatggagttc cgcgttacat aacttacggt
     5581 aaatggcccg cctggctgac cgcccaacga cccccgccca ttgacgtcaa taatgacgta
     5641 tgttcccata gtaacgccaa tagggacttt ccattgacgt caatgggtgg agtatttacg
     5701 gtaaactgcc cacttggcag tacatcaagt gtatcatatg ccaagtccgc cccctattga
     5761 cgtcaatgac ggtaaatggc ccgcctggca ttatgcccag tacatgacct tacgggactt
     5821 tcctacttgg cagtacatct acgtattagt catcgctatt accatggtga tgcggttttg
     5881 gcagtacacc aatgggcgtg gatagcggtt tgactcacgg ggatttccaa gtctccaccc
     5941 cattgacgtc aatgggagtt tgttttggca ccaaaatcaa cgggactttc caaaatgtcg
     6001 taataacccc gccccgttga cgcaaatggg cggtaggcgt gtacggtggg aggtctatat
     6061 aagcagagct cgtttagtga accgtcagat cctcactctc ttccgcatcg ctgtctgcga
     6121 gggccagctg ttgggctcgc ggttgaggac aaactcttcg cggtctttcc agtactcttg
     6181 gatcggaaac ccgtcggcct ccgaacggta ctccgccacc gagggacctg agcgagtccg
     6241 catcgaccgg atcggaaaac ctctcgagaa aggcgtctaa ccagtcacag tcgcaaggta
     6301 ggctgagcac cgtggcgggc ggcagcgggt ggcggtcggg gttgtttctg gcggaggtgc
     6361 tgctgatgat gtaattaaag taggcggtct tgagacggcg gatggtcgag gtgaggtgtg
     6421 gcaggcttga gatccagctg ttggggtgag tactccctct caaaagcggg cattacttct
     6481 gcgctaagat tgtcagtttc caaaaacgag gaggatttga tattcacctg gcccgatctg
     6541 gccatacact tgagtgacaa tgacatccac tttgcctttc tctccacagg tgtccactcc
     6601 caggtccaag tttaaactgc ggccgccacc atgaaagccc ctgccgtgct ggcccctggc
     6661 atcctggtgc tgctgttcac cctggtgcag cggagcaacg gcgagtgtaa agaggccctg
     6721 gccaagagcg agatgaacgt gaacatgaag taccagctgc ccaacttcac cgccgagaca
     6781 cccatccaga acgtgatcct gcacgagcac cacatctttc tgggcgccac caactacatc
     6841 tacgtgctga acgaggaaga tctgcagaag gtcgccgagt acaagaccgg acctgtgctg
     6901 gaacatcccg actgcttccc atgccaggac tgcagcagca aggccaacct gagcggcgga
     6961 gtgtggaagg acaacatcaa catggccctg gtggtggaca cctactacga cgaccagctg
     7021 atttcttgcg gcagcgtgaa ccggggcacc tgtcagagac acgtgttccc ccacaaccac
     7081 accgccgaca tccagagcga ggtgcactgc atcttcagcc ctcagatcga ggaacccagc
     7141 cagtgccccg attgcgtggt gtctgccctc ggcgctaagg tgctgtccag cgtgaaggac
     7201 cggttcatca actttttcgt gggcaacacc atcaacagca gctacttccc cgaccacccc
     7261 ctgcacagca tcagcgtgcg gcggctgaaa gagacaaagg acggcttcat gttcctgacc
     7321 gaccagagct acatcgatgt gctgcccgag ttccgggaca gctaccccat caaatacgtg
     7381 cacgccttcg agagcaacaa cttcatctac tttctgaccg tgcagcggga gacactggac
     7441 gcccagactt tccatactcg gatcatccgg ttctgcagca tcaacagcgg cctgcacagc
     7501 tacatggaaa tgcccctgga atgcatcctg accgagaagc ggaagaagag aagcaccaag
     7561 aaagaggtgt tcaacatcct gcaggccgcc tacgtgtcta aacctggcgc ccagctggcc
     7621 agacagatcg gcgccagcct gaacgacgac atcctgttcg gcgtgttcgc ccagagcaag
     7681 cccgatagcg ccgagcccat ggacagatcc gccatgtgcg ccttccccat taagtacgtg
     7741 aacgacttct tcaacaagat cgtgaacaag aacaacgtgc ggtgcctgca gcacttctac
     7801 ggccccaacc acgagcactg cttcaaccgg accctgctga gaaacagcag cggctgcgag
     7861 gccagacggg acgagtaccg gaccgagttc actactgccc tccagcgggt ggacctgttc
     7921 atgggccagt tcagcgaggt gctgctgacc agcatcagca ccttcatcaa gggcgacctg
     7981 acaatcgcca acctgggcac cagcgagggc agattcatgc aggtcgtggt gtccagaagc
     8041 ggccctagca ccccccacgt gaactttctg ctggacagcc accctgtgtc ccccgaagtg
     8101 atcgtggagc acaccctgaa ccagaacggc tacaccctgg tcatcaccgg caagaagatc
     8161 accaagatcc ccctgaacgg cctgggctgc agacacttcc agagctgctc ccagtgtctg
     8221 agcgcccctc ccttcgtgca gtgcggctgg tgccacgata agtgcgtgcg gagcgaggaa
     8281 tgtctgagcg gcacctggac ccagcagatc tgcctgcccg ccatctacaa ggtgttcccc
     8341 aactctgctc ctctggaagg cggcaccaga ctgaccatct gcggctggga cttcggcttc
     8401 cggcggaaca acaagttcga cctgaagaaa acccgggtgc tgctgggcaa cgagagctgc
     8461 accctgaccc tgagcgagag caccatgaac accctgaagt gcaccgtggg ccctgccatg
     8521 aacaagcact tcaacatgag catcatcatc agcaacggcc acggcaccac ccagtacagc
     8581 accttctcct acgtggaccc cgtgatcacc agcatctccc ccaagtacgg ccctatggct
     8641 ggcggcaccc tgctgaccct gaccggcaac tacctgaaca gcggcaacag ccggcacatc
     8701 agcatcggcg gcaagacctg taccctgaag tccgtgagca acagcatcct ggaatgctac
     8761 acccctgccc agaccatcag caccgagttc gccgtgaagc tgaagatcga cctggccaac
     8821 cgggagacat ccatcttcag ctaccgcgag gaccccatcg tgtacgagat ccaccccacc
     8881 aagagcttca tcagcggcgg ctccacaatc accggcgtgg gcaaaaacct gaactccgtg
     8941 tctgtccccc ggatggtcat caatgtgcac gaggccggca gaaacttcac cgtggcctgc
     9001 cagcaccggt ccaacagcga gatcatctgc tgcaccaccc ccagcctgca gcagctgaat
     9061 ctgcagctgc ccctgaaaac caaggccttc ttcatgctgg acggcatcct gagcaagtac
     9121 ttcgacctga tctacgtgca caaccccgtg ttcaagccct tcgagaagcc cgtgatgatc
     9181 agcatgggca atgagaacgt gctggaaatc aagggcaacg acatcgaccc tgaggccgtg
     9241 aagggcgaag tgctgaaagt gggcaacaag tcctgcgaga acatccatct gcacagcgag
     9301 gccgtgctgt gcaccgtgcc caacgatctg ctgaagctga acagcgagct gaacatcgag
     9361 tggaagcagg ccatcagcag caccgtgctg ggcaaagtga ttgtgcagcc cggcgcgcc
//
