>Addgene plasmid #52022 | MET-bio-His | addgene partial sequence | sequence record 94584 | pMT2-F 5'-TTGCCTTTCTCTCCACAGGT-3'
ACTGCGGCCGCCACCATGAAAGCCCCTGCCGTGCTGGCCCCTGGCATCCTGGTGCTGCTGTTCACCCTGG
TGCAGCGGAGCAACGGCGAGTGTAAAGAGGCCCTGGCCAAGAGCGAGATGAACGTGAACATGAAGTACCA
GCTGCCCAACTTCACCGCCGAGACACCCATCCAGAACGTGATCCTGCACGAGCACCACATCTTTCTGGGC
GCCACCAACTACATCTACGTGCTGAACGAGGAAGATCTGCAGAAGGTCGCCGAGTACAAGACCGGACCTG
TGCTGGAACATCCCGACTGCTTCCCATGCCAGGACTGCAGCAGCAAGGCCAACCTGAGCGGCGGAGTGTG
GAAGGACAACATCAACATGGCCCTGGTGGTGGACACCTACTACGACGACCAGCTGATTTCTTGCGGCAGC
GTGAACCGGGGCACCTGTCAGAGACACGTGTTCCCCCACAACCACACCGCCGACATCCAGAGCGAGGTGC
ACTGCATCTTCAGCCCTCAGATCGAGGAACCCAGCCAGTGCCCCGATTGCGTGGTGTCTGCCCTCGGCGC
TAAGGTGCTGTCCAGCGTGAAGGACCGGTTCATCAACTTTTTCGTGGGCAACACCATCAACAGCAGCTAC
TTCCCCGACCACCCCCTGCACAGCATCAGCGTGCGGCGGCTGAAAGAGACAAAGGACGGCTTCATGTTCC
TGACCGACCAGAGCTACATCGATGTGCTGCCCGAGTTCCGGGACAGCTACCCCATCAAATACGTGCACGC
CTTCGAGAGCAACAACTTCATCTACTTTCTGACCGTGCAGCGGGAGACACTGGACGCCCAGACTTTCCAT
ACTCGGATCATCCGGTTCTGCAGCATCAACAGCGGCCTGCACAGCTACATGGAA
