>Addgene plasmid #52022 | MET-bio-His | addgene partial sequence | sequence record 94803 | rb_glob_PA_term-R 5'-CCCATATGTCCTTCCGAGTG-3'
ATAAATTTCCTTTATTAGCCAGAGGTCGAGGTCGGGGGATCCTTAATTAATCACGTGTCTAGACTCAATG
GTGGTGATGGTGGTGGGGGCCCAGAGGGGCCAGAGGAGGCAGGTTCCTGTCCCTGTGGTTCCACAGCATC
TTCTGGGCGTCCAGGATGTGGTGCAGGCTGCCGGAATTCAACCCTTTGGATAAAACCTGGATCTTGGAGT
CCATCTTGACCTCTTCACCTTCACTCAGTAGACATTGCCACACCCCTGCTTCAGGGGCCTGCACTTGAAT
CACTTTCTCCTGCCTGGAGACCCTGGCCTCCTGATTCTCCTGCTTCAAGATCAGTCTCATCTTGGGTGAG
GTGGGTCCCATCACCTCACAGGTCAAAGTGTTGCTGTCGGGCTGAGTCACTTTCATCACCACCAGGTTCA
CTTCCTGATACAGTATCCCTCTGTCCAGAGTCAGGGTCAGGTTGCCAGAACCAGCAAACTGAAGGGAGAC
CTGGGGTATCTGAAGGGTGAGTGGGAGCGTTTCGGACAGCTGGAACTTGGGGTTGCTAGTAGACTTCTGC
ACAGACACCTTTTGGTTCTTTAGGGAGAAGGTGATCCAGGACTGGGAAGAAGGAGCCTTCTCTGCCTTCC
ATCTCAACTCTCCCTGCAGGCTTTCCTCTCCAAGGTTGAGTGGGAAGGAGAACTCCGCTGACTCCCCCTC
ACTCTTATAGGCCGTGATGGAGGTCGACGGCGCGCCGGGCTGCACAATCACTTTGCCCAGCACGGTGCTG
CTGATGGCCTGCTTCCACTCGATGTTCAGCTCGCTGTTCAGCTTCAGCAGATCGTTGGGCACGGTGCACA
GCACGG
